Addgene plasmid #25519: RAB14
Purpose: Bacterial expression for structure determination; may not be full ORF
Depositing lab: Cheryl Arrowsmith. Depositing organization: University of Toronto.
Backbone
  Vector backbone: pET28a-LIC
  Backbone manufacturer: SGC
  Backbone size w/o insert (bp): 7328
  Vector type: Bacterial Expression
Growth in bacteria
  Bacterial resistance: Kanamycin, 50 μg/mL
  Growth temperature: 37°C
  Growth strain: DH5alpha
  Copy number: Low Copy
Gene/Insert
  Gene/Insert name: RAB14 (alt names: PDB: 4DRZ (supersedes 2AED); RAB14; FBP, RAB-14)
  Species: H. sapiens (human)
  Insert size (bp): 531
  Entrez Gene: RAB14 (a.k.a. FBP, RAB-14)
  Tag / fusion protein: His (N terminal on insert)
  Cloning method: Restriction Enzyme
  Sequencing primers: 5′ T7; 3′ T7-term
Terms and licenses: Academic/Nonprofit Terms; Industry Terms: Not Available to Industry
Depositor comments: There is a E71G amino acid change compared to NCBI sequence for 2AED. PDB ID: 4DRZ (supersedes 2AED) https://www.rcsb.org/structure/4DRZ SGC link: http://www.thesgc.org/structures/2AED/
How to cite: RAB14 was a gift from Cheryl Arrowsmith (Addgene plasmid # 25519 ; http://n2t.net/addgene:25519 ; RRID:Addgene_25519)
