[The description below was written by a language model from this plasmid's Addgene catalogue record.]
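Description:
RAB14 is a bacterial expression plasmid built on the pET28a-LIC backbone, a ligation-independent-cloning derivative of pET28a produced by a structural genomics consortium (recorded backbone size without insert 7328 bp). It is maintained in E. coli under kanamycin selection, is listed as low copy, and is propagated in a cloning strain (DH5alpha). No feature table accompanies the record, so the promoter and origin are not explicitly stated. However, the listed sequencing primers (T7 forward and T7 terminator) are consistent with the standard pET arrangement, in which the insert sits between a T7 promoter and T7 terminator and is expressed in hosts that supply T7 RNA polymerase.

The insert is a 531 bp fragment of human RAB14 (also known as FBP or RAB-14), a member of the Rab family of small GTPases involved in membrane trafficking. It carries an N-terminal His tag, which allows purification by immobilized metal affinity chromatography. The stated purpose is bacterial expression for structure determination, and the record cautions that the insert may not be the full open reading frame. This is typical of constructs trimmed to a well-behaved domain for crystallization. The depositor links the construct to a deposited crystal structure of RAB14 that supersedes an earlier entry, and notes an E71G amino acid difference relative to the reference sequence for that earlier structure. Users should take this substitution into account when producing recombinant protein for structural, biochemical or binding studies. The cloning method is recorded as restriction enzyme, despite the LIC-type backbone.
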