>Addgene plasmid #25519 | RAB14 | depositor partial sequence | sequence record 11923 | Author sequence
ATGGCAACTGCACCATACAACTACTCTTACATCTTTAAATATATTATTATTGGGGACATGGGAGTAGGAA
AATCTTGCTTGCTTCATCAATTTACAGAAAAAAAATTTATGGCTGATTGTCCTCACACAATTGGTGTTGA
ATTTGGTACAAGAATAATCGAAGTTAGTGGCCAAAAAATAAAACTGCAGATTTGGGATACGGCAGGACAG
GGGCGATTTAGGGCTGTTACACGGAGCTACTACAGAGGAGCTGCGGGAGCTCTTATGGTCTATGATATCA
CTAGAAGAAGTACATATAACCACTTAAGCAGCTGGTTGACAGATGCAAGGAATCTCACCAATCCAAATAC
TGTAATAATTCTCATAGGAAATAAAGCAGATTTGGAGGCACAGAGAGATGTTACATATGAAGAAGCCAAA
CAGTTTGCTGAAGAAAATGGCTTATTGTTCCTCGAAGCGAGTGCAAAAACGGGAGAGAATGTAGAAGATG
CCTTCCTTGAGGCTGCCAAGAAAATCTATCAGAACATTCAG
