>Addgene plasmid #25519 | RAB14 | addgene partial sequence | sequence record 31501 | 25519 with T7-term
GGGCTTTGTTAGCAGCCGGATCTCAGTGGTGGTGGTGGTGGTGCTCGAGTGCGGCCGCAAGCTTCGTCAT
CACTGAATGTTCTGATAGATTTTCTTGGCAGCCTCAAGGAAGGCATCTTCTACATTCTCTCCCGTTTTTG
CACTCGCTTCGAGGAACAATAAGCCATTTTCTTCAGCAAACTGTTTGGCTTCTTCATATGTAACATCTCT
CTGTGCCTCCAAATCTGCTTTATTTCCTATGAGAATTATTACAGTATTTGGATTGGTGAGATTCCTTGCA
TCTGTCAACCAGCTGCTTAAGTGGTTATATGTACTTCTTCTAGTGATATCATAGACCATAAGAGCTCCCG
CAGCTCCTCTGTAGTAGCTCCGTGTAACAGCCCTAAATCGCCCCTGTCCTGCCGTATCCCAAATCTGCAG
TTTTATTTTTTGGCCACTAACTTCGATTATTCTTGTACCAAATTCAACACCAATTGTGTGAGGACAATCA
GCCATAAATTTTTTTTCTGTAAATTGATGAAGCAAGCAAGATTTTCCTACTCCCATGTCCCCAATAATAA
TATATTTAAAGATGTAAGAGTAGTTGTATGGTGCAGTTGCCATACTACCACGCGGAACCAGGCCGCTGCT
GTGATGATGATGATGATGGCTGCTGCCCATGGTATATCTCCTTCTTAAAGTTAAACAAAATTATTTCTAG
AGGGGAATTGTTATCCGCTCACAATTCCCCTATAGTGAGTCGTATTAATTTCGCGGGATCGAGATCTCGA
TCCTCTACGCCGGACGCATCGTGGCCGGCATCACCGGCGCCACAGGTGCGGTTGCTGGCGCCTATATCGC
CGACATCACCGATGGGGAAGATCGGGCTCGCCACTTCGGGCTCATGAGCGCTTGTTTCGGCGTG
