>Addgene plasmid #25519 | RAB14 | addgene partial sequence | sequence record 31502 | 25519 with T7
GAATATTTTGTTTACTTTAGAAGGAGATATACCATGGGCAGCAGCCATCATCATCATCATCACAGCAGCG
GCCTGGTTCCGCGTGGTAGTATGGCAACTGCACCATACAACTACTCTTACATCTTTAAATATATTATTAT
TGGGGACATGGGAGTAGGAAAATCTTGCTTGCTTCATCAATTTACAGAAAAAAAATTTATGGCTGATTGT
CCTCACACAATTGGTGTTGAATTTGGTACAAGAATAATCGAAGTTAGTGGCCAAAAAATAAAACTGCAGA
TTTGGGATACGGCAGGACAGGGGCGATTTAGGGCTGTTACACGGAGCTACTACAGAGGAGCTGCGGGAGC
TCTTATGGTCTATGATATCACTAGAAGAAGTACATATAACCACTTAAGCAGCTGGTTGACAGATGCAAGG
AATCTCACCAATCCAAATACTGTAATAATTCTCATAGGAAATAAAGCAGATTTGGAGGCACAGAGAGATG
TTACATATGAAGAAGCCAAACAGTTTGCTGAAGAAAATGGCTTATTGTTCCTCGAAGCGAGTGCAAAAAC
GGGAGAGAATGTAGAAGATGCCTTCCTTGAGGCTGCCAAGAAAATCTATCAGAACATTCAGTGATGACGA
AGCTTGCGGCCGCACTCGAGCACCACCACCACCACCACTGAGATCCGGCTGCTAACAAAGCCCGAAAGGA
AGCTGAGTTGGCTGCTGCCACCGCTGAGCAATAACTAGCATAACCCCTTGGGGCCTCTAAACGGGTCTTG
AGGGGTTTTTTGCTGAAAGGAGGAACTATATCCGGATTGGCGAATGGG
[78 nt withheld, positions 819-896]
CTAGCGCCCGCT
